LOCUS       Exported 6441 bp ds-DNA circular SYN 12-MAY-2021
DEFINITION  Destination vector for Voytas Golden Gate TALEN assembly
            incorporating a CAG promoter for mammalian expression and a T7
            promoter for synthesis of TALEN mRNA. Uses heterodimeric FokI domain
            (ELD)..
ACCESSION   .
VERSION     .
KEYWORDS    pCAG-T7-TALEN(Sangamo)-FokI-ELD-Destination
SOURCE      synthetic DNA construct
  ORGANISM  synthetic DNA construct
REFERENCE   1 (bases 1 to 6441)
  AUTHORS   Hermann M, Cermak T, Voytas DF, Pelczar P
  TITLE     Mouse genome engineering using designer nucleases.
  JOURNAL   J Vis Exp. 2014 Apr 2;(86). doi: 10.3791/50930.
  PUBMED    24747757
REFERENCE   2 (bases 1 to 6441)
  AUTHORS   .
  TITLE     Direct Submission
  JOURNAL   Exported May 12, 2021 from SnapGene Server 1.1.58
            http://www.snapgene.com
FEATURES             Location/Qualifiers
     source          1..6441
                     /organism="synthetic DNA construct"
                     /mol_type="other DNA"
     promoter        12..42
                     /label=lac promoter
                     /note="promoter for the E. coli lac operon"
     protein_bind    50..66
                     /label=lac operator
                     /bound_moiety="lac repressor encoded by lacI"
                     /note="The lac repressor binds to the lac operator to
                     inhibit transcription in E. coli. This inhibition can be
                     relieved by adding lactose or
                     isopropyl-beta-D-thiogalactopyranoside (IPTG)."
     primer_bind     74..90
                     /label=M13 rev
                     /note="common sequencing primer, one of multiple similar
                     variants"
     enhancer        110..489
                     /label=CMV enhancer
                     /note="human cytomegalovirus immediate early enhancer"
     promoter        491..768
                     /label=chicken beta-actin promoter
     intron          769..1777
                     /label=chimeric intron
                     /note="chimera between introns from chicken beta-actin and
                     rabbit beta-globin"
     primer_bind     1701..1723
                     /label=pCAGGS-5
                     /note="Chimeric intron in CAG promoter, forward primer"
     promoter        1790..1808
                     /label=T7 promoter
                     /note="promoter for bacteriophage T7 RNA polymerase"
     CDS             1828..1848
                     /codon_start=1
                     /product="nuclear localization signal of SV40 (simian virus
                     40) large T antigen"
                     /label=SV40 NLS
                     /translation="PKKKRKV"
     CDS             complement(2152..2559)
                     /codon_start=1
                     /gene="lacZ fragment"
                     /product="LacZ-alpha fragment of beta-galactosidase"
                     /label=lacZ-alpha
                     /translation="MTMITPSAQLTLTKGNKSWRTSRGGPVPNSPYSESYYARSLAVVL
                     QRRDWENPGVTQLNRLAAHPPFASWRNSEEARTDRPSQQLRSLNGEWDAPCSGARLQGG
                     TRQCIARCMHCLHCGHAATFCNLHKLACVQL"
     primer_bind     2424..2440
                     /label=M13 fwd
                     /note="common sequencing primer, one of multiple similar
                     variants"
     promoter        2450..2468
                     /label=T7 promoter
                     /note="promoter for bacteriophage T7 RNA polymerase"
     primer_bind     complement(2516..2536)
                     /label=T3
                     /note="T3 promoter, forward primer"
     promoter        complement(2516..2534)
                     /label=T3 promoter
                     /note="promoter for bacteriophage T3 RNA polymerase"
     primer_bind     complement(2555..2571)
                     /label=M13 rev
                     /note="common sequencing primer, one of multiple similar
                     variants"
     protein_bind    2579..2595
                     /label=lac operator
                     /bound_moiety="lac repressor encoded by lacI"
                     /note="The lac repressor binds to the lac operator to
                     inhibit transcription in E. coli. This inhibition can be
                     relieved by adding lactose or
                     isopropyl-beta-D-thiogalactopyranoside (IPTG)."
     promoter        complement(2603..2633)
                     /label=lac promoter
                     /note="promoter for the E. coli lac operon"
     protein_bind    2648..2669
                     /label=CAP binding site
                     /bound_moiety="E. coli catabolite activator protein"
                     /note="CAP binding activates transcription in the presence
                     of cAMP."
     primer_bind     complement(3464..3481)
                     /label=BGH-rev
                     /note="Bovine growth hormone terminator, reverse primer.
                     Also called BGH reverse"
     polyA_signal    3470..3694
                     /label=bGH poly(A) signal
                     /note="bovine growth hormone polyadenylation signal"
     primer_bind     complement(3766..3782)
                     /label=M13 fwd
                     /note="common sequencing primer, one of multiple similar
                     variants"
     rep_origin      3924..4379
                     /direction=RIGHT
                     /label=f1 ori
                     /note="f1 bacteriophage origin of replication; arrow
                     indicates direction of (+) strand synthesis"
     primer_bind     complement(4011..4030)
                     /label=F1ori-R
                     /note="F1 origin, reverse primer"
     primer_bind     4221..4242
                     /label=F1ori-F
                     /note="F1 origin, forward primer"
     promoter        4405..4509
                     /gene="bla"
                     /label=AmpR promoter
     CDS             4510..5370
                     /codon_start=1
                     /gene="bla"
                     /product="beta-lactamase"
                     /label=AmpR
                     /note="confers resistance to ampicillin, carbenicillin, and
                     related antibiotics"
                     /translation="MSIQHFRVALIPFFAAFCLPVFAHPETLVKVKDAEDQLGARVGYI
                     ELDLNSGKILESFRPEERFPMMSTFKVLLCGAVLSRIDAGQEQLGRRIHYSQNDLVEYS
                     PVTEKHLTDGMTVRELCSAAITMSDNTAANLLLTTIGGPKELTAFLHNMGDHVTRLDRW
                     EPELNEAIPNDERDTTMPVAMATTLRKLLTGELLTLASRQQLIDWMEADKVAGPLLRSA
                     LPAGWFIADKSGAGERGSRGIIAALGPDGKPSRIVVIYTTGSQATMDERNRQIAEIGAS
                     LIKHW"
     primer_bind     complement(4728..4747)
                     /label=Amp-R
                     /note="Ampicillin resistance gene, reverse primer"
     rep_origin      5541..6129
                     /direction=RIGHT
                     /label=ori
                     /note="high-copy-number ColE1/pMB1/pBR322/pUC origin of
                     replication"
     primer_bind     6030..6049
                     /label=pBR322ori-F
                     /note="pBR322 origin, forward primer"
     primer_bind     6283..6300
                     /label=L4440
                     /note="L4440 vector, forward primer"
     protein_bind    6417..6438
                     /label=CAP binding site
                     /bound_moiety="E. coli catabolite activator protein"
                     /note="CAP binding activates transcription in the presence
                     of cAMP."
ORIGIN
        1 gcaccccagg ctttacactt tatgcttccg gctcgtatgt tgtgtggaat tgtgagcgga
       61 taacaatttc acacaggaaa cagctatgac catgaggcgc gccggattcg acattgatta
      121 ttgactagtt attaatagta atcaattacg gggtcattag ttcatagccc atatatggag
      181 ttccgcgtta cataacttac ggtaaatggc ccgcctggct gaccgcccaa cgacccccgc
      241 ccattgacgt caataatgac gtatgttccc atagtaacgc caatagggac tttccattga
      301 cgtcaatggg tggagtattt acggtaaact gcccacttgg cagtacatca agtgtatcat
      361 atgccaagta cgccccctat tgacgtcaat gacggtaaat ggcccgcctg gcattatgcc
      421 cagtacatga ccttatggga ctttcctact tggcagtaca tctacgtatt agtcatcgct
      481 attaccatgg tcgaggtgag ccccacgttc tgcttcactc tccccatctc ccccccctcc
      541 ccacccccaa ttttgtattt atttattttt taattatttt gtgcagcgat gggggcgggg
      601 gggggggggg ggcgcgcgcc aggcggggcg gggcggggcg aggggcgggg cggggcgagg
      661 cggagaggtg cggcggcagc caatcagagc ggcgcgctcc gaaagtttcc ttttatggcg
      721 aggcggcggc ggcggcggcc ctataaaaag cgaagcgcgc ggcgggcggg agtcgctgcg
      781 ttgccttcgc cccgtgcccc gctccgcgcc gcctcgcgcc gcccgccccg gctctgactg
      841 accgcgttac tcccacaggt gagcgggcgg gacggccctt ctcctccggg ctgtaattag
      901 cgcttggttt aatgacggct cgtttctttt ctgtggctgc gtgaaagcct taaagggctc
      961 cgggagggcc ctttgtgcgg gggggagcgg ctcggggggt gcgtgcgtgt gtgtgtgcgt
     1021 ggggagcgcc gcgtgcggcc cgcgctgccc ggcggctgtg agcgctgcgg gcgcggcgcg
     1081 gggctttgtg cgctccgcgt gtgcgcgagg ggagcgcggc cgggggcggt gccccgcggt
     1141 gcgggggggc tgcgagggga acaaaggctg cgtgcggggt gtgtgcgtgg gggggtgagc
     1201 agggggtgtg ggcgcggcgg tcgggctgta acccccccct gcacccccct ccccgagttg
     1261 ctgagcacgg cccggcttcg ggtgcggggc tccgtgcggg gcgtggcgcg gggctcgccg
     1321 tgccgggcgg ggggtggcgg caggtggggg tgccgggcgg ggcggggccg cctcgggccg
     1381 gggagggctc gggggagggg cgcggcggcc ccggagcgcc ggcggctgtc gaggcgcggc
     1441 gagccgcagc cattgccttt tatggtaatc gtgcgagagg gcgcagggac ttcctttgtc
     1501 ccaaatctgg cggagccgaa atctgggagg cgccgccgca ccccctctag cgggcgcggg
     1561 cgaagcggtg cggcgccggc aggaaggaaa tgggcgggga gggccttcgt gcgtcgccgc
     1621 gccgccgtcc ccttctccat ctccagcctc ggggctgccg cagggggacg gctgccttcg
     1681 ggggggacgg ggcagggcgg ggttcggctt ctggcgtgtg accggcggct ctagagcctc
     1741 tgctaaccat gttcatgcct tcttcttttt cctacagatc cttaattaat aatacgactc
     1801 actatagggg ccgccaccat gagatctcct aagaaaaaga ggaaggtgca ggtggatcta
     1861 cgcacgctcg gctacagtca gcagcagcaa gagaagatca aaccgaaggt gcgttcgaca
     1921 gtggcgcagc accacgaggc actggtgggc catgggttta cacacgcgca catcgttgcg
     1981 ctcagccaac acccggcagc gttagggacc gtcgctgtca cgtatcagca cataatcacg
     2041 gcgttgccag aggcgacaca cgaagacatc gttggcgtcg gcaaacagtg gtccggcgca
     2101 cgcgccctgg aggccttgct cacggatgcg ggggagttga gaggtccgcc gttacagttg
     2161 gacacaggcc aacttgtgaa gattgcaaaa cgtggcggcg tgaccgcaat ggaggcagtg
     2221 catgcatcgc gcaatgcact gacgggtgcc cccctggaga cgggcgccgc tacagggcgc
     2281 gtcccattcg ccattcaggc tgcgcaactg ttgggaaggg cgatcggtgc gggcctcttc
     2341 gctattacgc cagctggcga aagggggatg tgctgcaagg cgattaagtt gggtaacgcc
     2401 agggttttcc cagtcacgac gttgtaaaac gacggccagt gagcgcgcgt aatacgactc
     2461 actatagggc gaattgggta ccgggccccc cctcgaggtc ctccagcttt tgttcccttt
     2521 agtgagggtt aattgcgcgc ttggcgtaat catggtcata gctgtttcct gtgtgaaatt
     2581 gttatccgct cacaattcca cacaacatac gagccggaag cataaagtgt aaagcctggg
     2641 gtgcctaatg agtgagctaa ctcacattaa ttgcgttgcg ctcactgccc gctttccacc
     2701 ggtcgtctcc aacgaccacc tcgtcgcctt ggcctgcctc ggcggacgtc ctgccatgga
     2761 tgcagtgaaa aagggattgc cgcacgcgcc ggaattgatc agaagagtca atcgccgtat
     2821 tggcgaacgc acgtcccatc gcgttgcggg atcccagctg gtgaagagcg agctggagga
     2881 gaagaagtcc gagctgcggc acaagctgaa gtacgtgccc cacgagtaca tcgagctgat
     2941 cgagatcgcc aggaacccca cccaggaccg catcctggag atgaaggtga tggagttctt
     3001 catgaaggtg tacggctaca ggggagagca cctgggcgga agcagaaagc ctgacggcgc
     3061 catctataca gtgggcagcc ccatcgatta cggcgtgatc gtggacacaa aggcctacag
     3121 cggcggctac aatctgccta tcggccaggc cgacgagatg gagagatacg tggaggagaa
     3181 ccagacacgg gataagcacc tcaaccccaa cgagtggtgg aaggtgtacc ctagcagcgt
     3241 gaccgagttc aagttcctgt tcgtgagcgg ccacttcaag ggcaactaca aggcccagct
     3301 gaccaggctg aaccacatca ccaactgcaa tggcgccgtg ctgagcgtgg aggagctgct
     3361 gatcggcggc gagatgatca aagccggcac cctgacactg gaggaggtgc ggcgcaagtt
     3421 caacaacggc gagatcaact tctgatagga gctcgctgat cagcctcgac tgtgccttct
     3481 agttgccagc catctgttgt ttgcccctcc cccgtgcctt ccttgaccct ggaaggtgcc
     3541 actcccactg tcctttccta ataaaatgag gaaattgcat cgcattgtct gagtaggtgt
     3601 cattctattc tggggggtgg ggtggggcag gacagcaagg gggaggattg ggaagacaat
     3661 agcaggcatg ctggggatgc ggtgggctct atggcttctg aggcggaaag aaccagctgg
     3721 ggctcgagat ccactagttc tagcctcgag gctagagcgg ccgccactgg ccgtcgtttt
     3781 acaacgtcgt gactgggaaa accctggcgt tacccaactt aatcgccttg cagcacatcc
     3841 ccctttcgcc agctggcgta atagcgaaga ggcccgcacc gatcgccctt cccaacagtt
     3901 gcgcagcctg aatggcgaat gggnnnnnnn nnnnnnnnnn nnnnnnnnnn nnnnnnnnnn
     3961 nnnnnnnnnn nnnnnnnnnn nnnnnnnnnn nnnnnnnnnn nnnnnnnnnn nnnnnnnnnn
     4021 nnnnnnnnnn nnnnnnnnnn nnnnnnncnn nnnnnnnnnn nnnnnnnnnn nnnnnnnnnn
     4081 nnnnnnnnnn nnnnnnnnnn nnnnnnnnnn nnnnnnnnnn nnnnnnnnnn nnnnnnnnna
     4141 nnnnnnnnnn nnnnnnnnnn nnnnnnnnnn nnnnnnnnnn nnnnnnnnnc ctttgacgtt
     4201 ggagtccacg ttctttaata gtggactctt gttccaaact ggaacaacac tcaaccctat
     4261 ctcggtctat tcttttgatt tataagggat tttgccgatt tcggcctatt ggttaaaaaa
     4321 tgagctgatt taacaaaaat ttaacgcgaa ttttaacaaa atattaacgc ttacaattta
     4381 ggtggcactt ttcggggaaa tgtgcgcgga acccctattt gtttattttt ctaaatacat
     4441 tcaaatatgt atccgctcat gagacaataa ccctgataaa tgcttcaata atattgaaaa
     4501 aggaagagta tgagtattca acatttccgt gtcgccctta ttcccttttt tgcggcattt
     4561 tgccttcctg tttttgctca cccagaaacg ctggtgaaag taaaagatgc tgaagatcag
     4621 ttgggtgcac gagtgggtta catcgaactg gatctcaaca gcggtaagat ccttgagagt
     4681 tttcgccccg aagaacgttt tccaatgatg agcactttta aagttctgct atgtggcgcg
     4741 gtattatccc gtattgacgc cgggcaagag caactcggtc gccgcataca ctattctcag
     4801 aatgacttgg ttgagtactc accagtcaca gaaaagcatc ttacggatgg catgacagta
     4861 agagaattat gcagtgctgc cataaccatg agtgataaca ctgcggccaa cttacttctg
     4921 acaacgatcg gaggaccgaa ggagctaacc gcttttttgc acaacatggg ggatcatgta
     4981 actcgccttg atcgttggga accggagctg aatgaagcca taccaaacga cgagcgtgac
     5041 accacgatgc ctgtagcaat ggcaacaacg ttgcgcaaac tattaactgg cgaactactt
     5101 actctagctt cccggcaaca attaatagac tggatggagg cggataaagt tgcaggacca
     5161 cttctgcgct cggcccttcc ggctggctgg tttattgctg ataaatctgg agccggtgag
     5221 cgtgggtctc gcggtatcat tgcagcactg gggccagatg gtaagccctc ccgtatcgta
     5281 gttatctaca cgacggggag tcaggcaact atggatgaac gaaatagaca gatcgctgag
     5341 ataggtgcct cactgattaa gcattggtaa ctgtcagacc aagtttactc atatatactt
     5401 tagattgatt taaaacttca tttttaattt aaaaggatct aggtgaagat cctttttgat
     5461 aatctcatga ccaaaatccc ttaacgtgag ttttcgttcc actgagcgtc agaccccgta
     5521 gaaaagatca aaggatcttc ttgagatcct ttttttctgc gcgtaatctg ctgcttgcaa
     5581 acaaaaaaac caccgctacc agcggtggtt tgtttgccgg atcaagagct accaactctt
     5641 tttccgaagg taactggctt cagcagagcg cagataccaa atactgtcct tctagtgtag
     5701 ccgtagttag gccaccactt caagaactct gtagcaccgc ctacatacct cgctctgcta
     5761 atcctgttac cagtggctgc tgccagtggc gataagtcgt gtcttaccgg gttggactca
     5821 agacgatagt taccggataa ggcgcagcgg tcgggctgaa cggggggttc gtgcacacag
     5881 cccagcttgg agcgaacgac ctacaccgaa ctgagatacc tacagcgtga gctatgagaa
     5941 agcgccacgc ttcccgaagg gagaaaggcg gacaggtatc cggtaagcgg cagggtcgga
     6001 acaggagagc gcacgaggga gcttccaggg ggaaacgcct ggtatcttta tagtcctgtc
     6061 gggtttcgcc acctctgact tgagcgtcga tttttgtgat gctcgtcagg ggggcggagc
     6121 ctatggaaaa acgccagcaa cgcggccttt ttacggttcc tggccttttg ctggcctttt
     6181 gctcacatgt tctttcctgc gttatcccct gattctgtgg ataaccgtat taccgccttt
     6241 gagtgagctg ataccgctcg ccgcagccga acgaccgagc gcagcgagtc agtgagcgag
     6301 gaagcggaag agcgcccaat acgcaaaccg cctctccccg cgcgttggcc gattcattaa
     6361 tgcagctggc acgacaggtt tcccgactgg aaagcgggca gtgagcgcaa cgcaattaat
     6421 gtgagttagc tcactcatta g
//
