[The description below was written by a language model from this plasmid's Addgene catalogue record and the feature table of its GenBank file.]
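Description:
pCAG-T7-TALEN(Sangamo)-FokI-ELD-Destination is an empty mammalian expression backbone, built on pDIRECT, that serves as the final destination vector for Golden Gate assembly of custom TALENs. The full sequence record is a 6441 bp circular plasmid carrying a high-copy ColE1/pUC-type origin, an f1 origin and a beta-lactamase gene for ampicillin selection in E. coli. A second, 859 bp partial record covers only a stretch ending in the CAP site, lac promoter and lac operator, and adds nothing beyond the full map.

The expression unit is driven by the composite CAG promoter (CMV enhancer, chicken beta-actin promoter and chimeric beta-actin/beta-globin intron), followed directly by a T7 promoter, so the same assembled clone can be transfected for strong expression in mammalian cells or used as a template for in vitro transcription of TALEN mRNA. Downstream lies an SV40 nuclear localization signal and the TALEN destination cassette derived from pTAL4, which holds an inverted lacZ-alpha fragment with its own lac promoter and operator. This stuffer is presumably displaced when the repeat array is assembled in, which would permit blue/white screening. The TAL effector flanks and FokI coding region are not annotated in the feature table, but the catalogue states that FokI is fused at the C terminus of the insert, and a bGH polyadenylation signal terminates the unit.

The FokI domain is the obligate heterodimer ELD variant (Q486E, I499L, N496D) combined with the activity-enhancing "Sharkey" mutations S418P and K441E. According to the depositor, this plasmid is functional only when paired with its companion destination vector from the same set. The associated publication concerns mouse genome engineering with designer nucleases.
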