Addgene plasmid #40132: pCAG-T7-TALEN(Sangamo)-FokI-ELD-Destination
Purpose: (Empty Backbone) Destination vector for Voytas Golden Gate TALEN assembly incorporating a CAG promoter for mammalian expression and a T7 promoter for synthesis of TALEN mRNA. Uses heterodimeric FokI domain (ELD).
Depositing lab: Pawel Pelczar. Depositing organization: University of Zurich. Publication: Mouse genome engineering using designer nucleases. Hermann M, Cermak T, Voytas DF, Pelczar P. J Vis Exp. 2014 Apr 2;(86). doi: 10.3791/50930. PubMed 24747757.
Backbone
  Vector backbone: pDIRECT
  Backbone manufacturer: CLONTECH
  Backbone size (bp): 4814
  Vector type: Mammalian Expression
  Promoter: CAG
  Tag / fusion protein: FokI nuclease (ELD) (C terminal on insert)
Growth in bacteria
  Bacterial resistance: Ampicillin, 100 μg/mL
  Growth temperature: 37°C
  Growth strain: DH5alpha
  Copy number: High Copy
Gene/Insert
  Sequencing primers: 5′ TAL_F1 (ttggcgtcggcaaacagtgg); 3′ TAL_R2 (ggcgacgaggtggtcgttg)
Resource information
  A portion of this plasmid was derived from a plasmid made by: The TALEN destination cassette is derived from pTAL4, which is included in the Voytas Lab Golden Gate TALEN Kit. The heterodimeric FokI nuclease, including Q486E, I499L and N496D mutations as well as "Sharkey" mutations S418P and K441E, was derived from Plasmid 37198: pCMV-RosaL6 ELD mutations provided by the Gersbach lab.
Terms and licenses: Academic/Nonprofit Terms; Industry Terms: Not Available to Industry
Depositor comments: For more information on Pelczar TALEN Add-On Plasmids please refer to: http://www.addgene.org/TALeffector/goldengate/add-ons/#pelczar Please note that plasmid #40132 is only functional in combination with plasmid #40131.
How to cite: pCAG-T7-TALEN(Sangamo)-FokI-ELD-Destination was a gift from Pawel Pelczar (Addgene plasmid # 40132 ; http://n2t.net/addgene:40132 ; RRID:Addgene_40132)
