LOCUS       Exported 859 bp ds-DNA linear SYN 17-MAY-2021
DEFINITION  Destination vector for Voytas Golden Gate TALEN assembly
            incorporating a CAG promoter for mammalian expression and a T7
            promoter for synthesis of TALEN mRNA. Uses heterodimeric FokI domain
            (ELD)..
ACCESSION   .
VERSION     .
KEYWORDS    pCAG-T7-TALEN(Sangamo)-FokI-ELD-Destination
SOURCE      synthetic DNA construct
  ORGANISM  synthetic DNA construct
REFERENCE   1 (bases 1 to 859)
  AUTHORS   Hermann M, Cermak T, Voytas DF, Pelczar P
  TITLE     Mouse genome engineering using designer nucleases.
  JOURNAL   J Vis Exp. 2014 Apr 2;(86). doi: 10.3791/50930.
  PUBMED    24747757
REFERENCE   2 (bases 1 to 859)
  AUTHORS   .
  TITLE     Direct Submission
  JOURNAL   Exported May 17, 2021 from SnapGene Server 1.1.58
            http://www.snapgene.com
FEATURES             Location/Qualifiers
     source          1..859
                     /organism="synthetic DNA construct"
                     /mol_type="other DNA"
     protein_bind    769..790
                     /label=CAP binding site
                     /bound_moiety="E. coli catabolite activator protein"
                     /note="CAP binding activates transcription in the presence
                     of cAMP."
     promoter        805..835
                     /label=lac promoter
                     /note="promoter for the E. coli lac operon"
     protein_bind    843..859
                     /label=lac operator
                     /bound_moiety="lac repressor encoded by lacI"
                     /note="The lac repressor binds to the lac operator to
                     inhibit transcription in E. coli. This inhibition can be
                     relieved by adding lactose or
                     isopropyl-beta-D-thiogalactopyranoside (IPTG)."
ORIGIN
        1 tgatctcgcc gttgttgaac ttgcgccgca cctcctccag tgtcagggtg ccggctttga
       61 tcatctcgcc gccgatcagc agctcctcca cgctcagcac ggcgccattg cagttggtga
      121 tgtggttcag cctggtcagc tgggccttgt agttgccctt gaagtggccg ctcacgaaca
      181 ggaacttgaa ctcggtcacg ctgctagggt acaccttcca ccactcgttg gggttgaggt
      241 gcttatcccg tgtctggttc tcctccacgt atctctccat ctcgtcggcc tggccgatag
      301 gcagattgta gccgccgctg taggcctttg tgtccacgat cacgccgtaa tcgatggggc
      361 tgcccactgt atagatggcg ccgtcaggct ttctgcttcc gcccaggtgc tctcccctgt
      421 agccgtacac cttcatgaag aactccatca ccttcatctc caggatgcgg tcctgggtgg
      481 ggttcctggc gatctcgatc agctcgatgt actcgtgggg cacgtacttc agcttgtgcc
      541 gcagctcgga cttcttctcc tccagctcgc tcttcaccag ctgggatccc gcaacgcgat
      601 gggacgtgcg ttcgccaata cggcgattga ctcttctgat caattccggc gcgtgcggca
      661 atcccttttt cactgcatcc atggcaggac gtccgccgag gcaggccaag gcgacgaggt
      721 ggtcgttgga gacgaccggt ggaaagcggg cagtgagcgc aacgcaatta atgtgagtta
      781 gctcactcat taggcacccc aggctttaca ctttatgctt ccggctcgta tgttgtgtgg
      841 aattgtgagc ggataacaa
//
