>Addgene plasmid #40132 | pCAG-T7-TALEN(Sangamo)-FokI-ELD-Destination | addgene partial sequence | sequence record 56933 | BGH-rev  5'-TAGAAGGCACAGTCGAGG-3'
CTCGCCGTTGTTGAACTTGCGCCGCACCTCCTCCAGTGTCAGGGTGCCGGCTTTGATCATCTCGCCGCCG
ATCAGCAGCTCCTCCACGCTCAGCACGGCGCCATTGCAGTTGGTGATGTGGTTCAGCCTGGTCAGCTGGG
CCTTGTAGTTGCCCTTGAAGTGGCCGCTCACGAACAGGAACTTGAACTCGGTCACGCTGCTAGGGTACAC
CTTCCACCACTCGTTGGGGTTGAGGTGCTTATCCCGTGTCTGGTTCTCCTCCACGTATCTCTCCATCTCG
TCGGCCTGGCCGATAGGCAGATTGTAGCCGCCGCTGTAGGCCTTTGTGTCCACGATCACGCCGTAATCGA
TGGGGCTGCCCACTGTATAGATGGCGCCGTCAGGCTTTCTGCTTCCGCCCAGGTGCTCTCCCCTGTAGCC
GTACACCTTCATGAAGAACTCCATCACCTTCATCTCCAGGATGCGGTCCTGGGTGGGGTTCCTGGCGATC
TCGATCAGCTCGATGTACTCGTGGGGCACGTACTTCAGCTTGTGCCGCAGCTCGGACTTCTTCTCCTCCA
GCTCGCTCTTCACCAGCTGGGATCCCGCAACGCGATGGGACGTGCGTTCGCCAATACGGCGATTGACTCT
TCTGATCAATTCCGGCGCGTGCGGCAATCCCTTTTTCACTGCATCCATGGCAGGACGTCCGCCGAGGCAG
GCCAAGGCGACGAGGTGGTCGTTGGAGACGACCGGTGGAAAGCGGGCAGTGAGCGCAACGCAATTAATGT
GAGTTAGCTCACTCATTAGGCACCCCAGGCTTTACACTTTATGCTTCCGGCTCGTATGTTGTGTGGAATT
GTGAGCGGATAACAATTTCACACAGGAAACAGCTATGACCATGA
